>Addgene plasmid #242822 | EBFP2-Kindlin2 | addgene full sequence | sequence record 489594 | Addgene NGS Result
TTGAGATCCTTTTTTTCTGCGCGTAATCTGCTGCTTGCAAACAAAAAAACCACCGCTACCAGCGGTGGTT
TGTTTGCCGGATCAAGAGCTACCAACTCTTTTTCCGAAGGTAACTGGCTTCAGCAGAGCGCAGATACCAA
ATACTGTTCTTCTAGTGTAGCCGTAGTTAGGCCACCACTTCAAGAACTCTGTAGCACCGCCTACATACCT
CGCTCTGCTAATCCTGTTACCAGTGGCTGCTGCCAGTGGCGATAAGTCGTGTCTTACCGGGTTGGACTCA
AGACGATAGTTACCGGATAAGGCGCAGCGGTCGGGCTGAACGGGGGGTTCGTGCACACAGCCCAGCTTGG
AGCGAACGACCTACACCGAACTGAGATACCTACAGCGTGAGCTATGAGAAAGCGCCACGCTTCCCGAAGG
GAGAAAGGCGGACAGGTATCCGGTAAGCGGCAGGGTCGGAACAGGAGAGCGCACGAGGGAGCTTCCAGGG
GGAAACGCCTGGTATCTTTATAGTCCTGTCGGGTTTCGCCACCTCTGACTTGAGCGTCGATTTTTGTGAT
GCTCGTCAGGGGGGCGGAGCCTATGGAAAAACGCCAGCAACGCGGCCTTTTTACGGTTCCTGGCCTTTTG
CTGGCCTTTTGCTCACATGTTCTTTCCTGCGTTATCCCCTGATTCTGTGGATAACCGTATTACCGCCATG
CATTAGTTATTAATAGTAATCAATTACGGGGTCATTAGTTCATAGCCCATATATGGAGTTCCGCGTTACA
TAACTTACGGTAAATGGCCCGCCTGGCTGACCGCCCAACGACCCCCGCCCATTGACGTCAATAATGACGT
ATGTTCCCATAGTAACGCCAATAGGGACTTTCCATTGACGTCAATGGGTGGAGTATTTACGGTAAACTGC
CCACTTGGCAGTACATCAAGTGTATCATATGCCAAGTACGCCCCCTATTGACGTCAATGACGGTAAATGG
CCCGCCTGGCATTATGCCCAGTACATGACCTTATGGGACTTTCCTACTTGGCAGTACATCTACGTATTAG
TCATCGCTATTACCATGGTGATGCGGTTTTGGCAGTACATCAATGGGCGTGGATAGCGGTTTGACTCACG
GGGATTTCCAAGTCTCCACCCCATTGACGTCAATGGGAGTTTGTTTTGGCACCAAAATCAACGGGACTTT
CCAAAATGTCGTAACAACTCCGCCCCATTGACGCAAATGGGCGGTAGGCGTGTACGGTGGGAGGTCTATA
TAAGCAGAGCTGGTTTAGTGAACCGTCAGATCCGCTAGCGCTACCGGTCGCCACCATGGTGAGCAAGGGC
GAGGAGCTGTTCACCGGGGTGGTGCCCATCCTGGTCGAGCTGGACGGCGACGTAAACGGCCACAAGTTCA
GCGTGAGGGGCGAGGGCGAGGGCGATGCCACCAACGGCAAGCTGACCCTGAAGTTCATCTGCACCACCGG
CAAGCTGCCCGTGCCCTGGCCCACCCTCGTGACCACCCTGAGCCACGGCGTGCAGTGCTTCGCCCGCTAC
CCCGACCACATGAAGCAGCACGACTTCTTCAAGTCCGCCATGCCCGAAGGCTACGTCCAGGAGCGCACCA
TCTTCTTCAAGGACGACGGCACCTACAAGACCCGCGCCGAGGTGAAGTTCGAGGGCGACACCCTAGTGAA
CCGCATCGAGCTGAAGGGCGTCGACTTCAAGGAGGACGGCAACATCCTGGGGCACAAGCTGGAGTACAAC
TTCAACAGCCACAACATCTATATCATGGCCGTCAAGCAGAAGAACGGCATCAAGGTGAACTTCAAGATCC
GCCACAACGTGGAGGACGGCAGCGTGCAGCTCGCCGACCACTACCAGCAGAACACCCCCATCGGCGACGG
CCCCGTGCTGCTGCCCGACAGCCACTACCTGAGCACCCAGTCCGTGCTGAGCAAAGACCCCAACGAGAAG
CGCGATCACATGGTCCTGCTGGAGTTCCGCACCGCCGCCGGGATCACTCTCGGCATGGACGAGCTGTACA
AGTCCGGACTCAGATCTCGAGCTCAAGCTTCGAATTCTGCAGTCGACGGTACCGCGGGCCCTCGACCCAC
GCGTCCGGCGGCGCGAGGCTTCGCTTTCCTCCAGAGCAGCGACGCGGGTGCCGCCAGCCTCGCCTGTTGC
CGCGGGAGCCCGGCGGGAGGAGCGCGGAAGGGAGCCATGGCTCTGGACGGGATAAGGATGCCAGATGGCT
GCTACGCGGACGGGACGTGGGAACTGAGTGTCCATGTGACGGACCTGAACCGCGATGTCACCCTGAGAGT
GACCGGCGAGGTGCACATTGGAGGCGTGATGCTTAAGCTGGTGGAGAAACTCGATGTAAAAAAAGATTGG
TCTGACCATGCTCTCTGGTGGGAAAAGAAGAGAACTTGGCTTCTGAAGACACATTGGACCTTAGATAAGT
ATGGTATTCAGGCAGATGCTAAGCTTCAGTTCACCCCTCAGCACAAACTGCTCCGCCTGCAGCTTCCCAA
CATGAAGTATGTGAAGGTGAAAGTGAATTTCTCTGATAGAGTCTTCAAAGCTGTTTCTGACATCTGTAAG
ACTTTTAATATCAGACACCCCGAAGAACTTTCTCTCTTAAAGAAACCCAGAGATCCAACAAAGAAAAAAA
AGAAGAAGCTAGATGACCAGTCTGAAGATGAGGCACTTGAATTAGAGGGGCCTCTTATCACTCCTGGATC
AGGAAGTATATATTCAAGCCCAGGACTGTATAGTAAAACAATGACCCCCACTTATGATGCTCATGATGGA
AGCCCCTTGTCACCAACTTCTGCTTGGTTTGGTGACAGTGCTTTGTCAGAAGGCAATCCTGGTATACTTG
CTGTCAGTCAACCAATCACGTCACCAGAAATCTTGGCAAAAATGTTCAAGCCTCAAGCTCTTCTTGATAA
AGCAAAAATCAACCAAGGATGGCTTGATTCCTCAAGATCTCTCATGGAACAAGATGTGAAGGAAAATGAG
GCCTTGCTGCTCCGATTCAAGTATTACAGCTTTTTTGATTTGAATCCAAAGTATGATGCAATCAGAATCA
ATCAGCTTTATGAGCAGGCCAAATGGGCCATTCTCCTGGAAGAGATTGAATGCACAGAAGAAGAAATGAT
GATGTTTGCAGCCCTGCAGTATCATATCAATAAGCTGTCAATCATGACATCAGAGAATCATTTGAACAAC
AGTGACAAAGAAGTTGATGAAGTTGATGCTGCCCTTTCAGACCTGGAGATTACTCTGGAAGGGGGTAAAA
CGTCAACAATTTTGGGTGACATTACTTCCATTCCTGAACTTGCTGACTACATTAAAGTTTTCAAGCCAAA
AAAGCTGACTCTGAAAGGTTACAAACAATATTGGTGCACCTTCAAAGACACATCCATTTCTTGTTATAAG
AGCAAAGAAGAATCCAGTGGCACACCAGCTCATCAGATGAACCTCAGGGGATGTGAAGTTACCCCAGATG
TAAACATTTCAGGCCAAAAATTTAACATTAAACTCCTGATTCCAGTTGCAGAAGGCATGAATGAAATCTG
GCTTCGTTGTGACAATGAAAAACAGTATGCACACTGGATGGCAGCCTGCAGATTAGCCTCCAAAGGCAAG
ACCATGGCGGACAGTTCTTACAACTTAGAAGTTCAGAATATTCTTTCCTTTCTGAAGATGCAGCATTTAA
ACCCAGATCCTCAGTTAATACCAGAGCAGATCACGACTGATATAACTCCTGAATGTTTGGTGTCTCCCCG
CTATCTAAAAAAGTATAAGAACAAGCAGATAACAGCGAGAATCTTGGAGGCCCATCAGAATGTAGCTCAG
ATGAGTCTAATTGAAGCCAAGATGAGATTTATTCAAGCTTGGCAGTCACTACCTGAATTTGGCATCACTC
ACTTCATTGCAAGGTTCCAAGGGGGCAAAAAAGAAGAACTTATTGGAATTGCATACAACAGACTGATTCG
GATGGATGCCAGCACTGGAGATGCAATTAAAACATGGCGTTTCAGCAACATGAAACAGTGGAATGTCAAC
TGGGAAATCAAAATGGTCACCGTAGAGTTTGCAGATGAAGTACGATTGTCCTTCATTTGTACTGAAGTAG
ATTGCAAAGTGGTTCATGAATTCATTGGTGGCTACATATTTCTCTCAACACGTGCAAAAGACCAAAACGA
GAGTTTAGATGAAGAGATGTTCTACAAACTTACCAGTGGTTGGGTGTGAATAGGAAAACTTGTAATAAAA
CTCCACAGCCATAACAATATTTAACTTTAAAGCTATTGTTTCTTATATGCTGCTTAATAAAGTAAGCTTG
AACTTTAAAAAAAAAAAAAAAGGGCGGCCGCTCTAGATAACTGATCATAATCAGCCATACCACATTTGTA
GAGGTTTTACTTGCTTTAAAAAACCTCCCACACCTCCCCCTGAACCTGAAACATAAAATGAATGCAATTG
TTGTTGTTAACTTGTTTATTGCAGCTTATAATGGTTACAAATAAAGCAATAGCATCACAAATTTCACAAA
TAAAGCATTTTTTTCACTGCATTCTAGTTGTGGTTTGTCCAAACTCATCAATGTATCTTAACGCGTAAAT
TGTAAGCGTTAATATTTTGTTAAAATTCGCGTTAAATTTTTGTTAAATCAGCTCATTTTTTAACCAATAG
GCCGAAATCGGCAAAATCCCTTATAAATCAAAAGAATAGACCGAGATAGGGT
[37 nt withheld, positions 4743-4779]
AAAGAACGTGGACTCCAACGTCAAAGG
[49 nt withheld, positions 4807-4855]
T
[91 nt withheld, positions 4857-4947]
G
[124 nt withheld, positions 4949-5072]
CAGGTGGCACTTTTCGGGGAAATGTGCGCGGAACCCCTATTTGTTTATTTTTCTAAATACATTCAAATAT
GTATCCGCTCATGAGACAATAACCCTGATAAATGCTTCAATAATATTGAAAAAGGAAGAGTCCTGAGGCG
GAAAGAACCAGCTGTGGAATGTGTGTCAGTTAGGGTGTGGAAAGTCCCCAGGCTCCCCAGCAGGCAGAAG
TATGCAAAGCATGCATCTCAATTAGTCAGCAACCAGGTGTGGAAAGTCCCCAGGCTCCCCAGCAGGCAGA
AGTATGCAAAGCATGCATCTCAATTAGTCAGCAACCATAGTCCCGCCCCTAACTCCGCCCATCCCGCCCC
TAACTCCGCCCAGTTCCGCCCATTCTCCGCCCCATGGCTGACTAATTTTTTTTATTTATGCAGAGGCCGA
GGCCGCCTCGGCCTCTGAGCTATTCCAGAAGTAGTGAGGAGGCTTTTTTGGAGGCCTAGGCTTTTGCAAA
GATCGATCAAGAGACAGGATGAGGATCGTTTCGCATGATTGAACAAGATGGATTGCACGCAGGTTCTCCG
GCCGCTTGGGTGGAGAGGCTATTCGGCTATGACTGGGCACAACAGACAATCGGCTGCTCTGATGCCGCCG
TGTTCCGGCTGTCAGCGCAGGGGCGCCCGGTTCTTTTTGTCAAGACCGACCTGTCCGGTGCCCTGAATGA
ACTGCAAGACGAGGCAGCGCGGCTATCGTGGCTGGCCACGACGGGCGTTCCTTGCGCAGCTGTGCTCGAC
GTTGTCACTGAAGCGGGAAGGGACTGGCTGCTATTGGGCGAAGTGCCGGGGCAGGATCTCCTGTCATCTC
ACCTTGCTCCTGCCGAGAAAGTATCCATCATGGCTGATGCAATGCGGCGGCTGCATACGCTTGATCCGGC
TACCTGCCCATTCGACCACCAAGCGAAACATCGCATCGAGCGAGCACGTACTCGGATGGAAGCCGGTCTT
GTCGATCAGGATGATCTGGACGAAGAGCATCAGGGGCTCGCGCCAGCCGAACTGTTCGCCAGGCTCAAGG
CGAGCATGCCCGACGGCGAGGATCTCGTCGTGACCCATGGCGATGCCTGCTTGCCGAATATCATGGTGGA
AAATGGCCGCTTTTCTGGATTCATCGACTGTGGCCGGCTGGGTGTGGCGGACCGCTATCAGGACATAGCG
TTGGCTACCCGTGATATTGCTGAAGAGCTTGGCGGCGAATGGGCTGACCGCTTCCTCGTGCTTTACGGTA
TCGCCGCTCCCGATTCGCAGCGCATCGCCTTCTATCGCCTTCTTGACGAGTTCTTCTGAGCGGGACTCTG
GGGTTCGAAATGACCGACCAAGCGACGCCCAACCTGCCATCACGAGATTTCGATTCCACCGCCGCCTTCT
ATGAAAGGTTGGGCTTCGGAATCGTTTTCCGGGACGCCGGCTGGATGATCCTCCAGCGCGGGGATCTCAT
GCTGGAGTTCTTCGCCCACCCTAGGGGGAGGCTAACTGAAACACGGAAGGAGACAATACCGGAAGGAACC
CGCGCTATGACGGCAATAAAAAGACAGAATAAAACGCACGGTGTTGGGTCGTTTGTTCATAAACGCGGGG
TTCGGTCCCAGGGCTGGCACTCTGTCGATACCCCACCGAGACCCCATTGGGGCCAATACGCCCGCGTTTC
TTCCTTTTCCCCACCCCACCCCCCAAGTTCGGGTGAAGGCCCAGGGCTCGCAGCCAACGTCGGGGCGGCA
GGCCCTGCCATAGCCTCAGGTTACTCATATATACTTTAGATTGATTTAAAACTTCATTTTTAATTTAAAA
GGATCTAGGTGAAGATCCTTTTTGATAATCTCATGACCAAAATCCCTTAACGTGAGTTTTCGTTCCACTG
AGCGTCAGACCCCGTAGAAAAGATCAAAGGATCTTC
Features (pLannotate 1.2.2; 15 found; start..end, strand, type, name):
      1..589     +  rep_origin     ori: high-copy-number ColE1/pMB1/pBR322/pUC origin of replication
    764..1067    +  enhancer       CMV enhancer: human cytomegalovirus immediate early enhancer
   1068..1271    +  promoter       CMV promoter: human cytomegalovirus (CMV) immediate early promoter
   1316..2032    +  CDS            EBFP2: EBFP2 is a basic (constitutively fluorescent) blue fluorescent protein published in 2007, derived from Aequorea victoria. It is reported to be a rapidly-maturing monomer with moderate acid sensitivity.
   2033..2091    +  misc_feature   MCS (fragment): multiple cloning site
   2207..4246    +  CDS            FERMT2: FERM2_HUMAN - Also known as KIND2, MIG2, PLEKHC1. Experimental evidence at protein level: Swiss-Prot protein existence level 1. Scaffolding protein that enhances integrin activation mediated by TLN1 and/or TLN2, but activates integrins only weakly by itself. Binds to membranes enriched in phosphoinositides. Enhances integrin-mediated cell adhesion onto the extracellular matrix and cell spreading; this requires both its ability to interact with integrins and with phospholipid membranes. Required for the assembly of focal adhesions. Participates in the connection between extracellular matrix adh
   4382..4466    +  CDS            large T antigen (fragment): large T antigen from SV40 (simian virus 40)
   4489..4610    +  polyA_signal   SV40 poly(A) signal: SV40 polyadenylation signal
   4644..5072    -  rep_origin     f1 ori (sequence partly withheld): f1 bacteriophage origin of replication; arrow indicates direction of (+) strand synthesis
   5099..5203    +  promoter       AmpR promoter: bla
   5205..5562    +  promoter       SV40 promoter: SV40 enhancer and early promoter
   5597..6391    +  CDS            NeoR/KanR: aminoglycoside phosphotransferase from Tn5; aph(3')-II (or nptII); confers resistance to neomycin, kanamycin, and G418 (Geneticin®)
   6412..6564    +  CDS            ble (fragment): BLE_KLEPN - Experimental evidence at protein level: Swiss-Prot protein existence level 1. Binding protein with a strong affinity to the bleomycin family of antibiotics. Binds to CL990; an antimitotic-antibiotic compound. From Klebsiella pneumoniae.
   6623..6670    +  polyA_signal   HSV TK poly(A) signal: herpes simplex virus thymidine kinase polyadenylation signal (Cole and Stacy, 1985)
   6761..6777    -  polyA_signal   bGH poly(A) signal (fragment): bovine growth hormone polyadenylation signal
