[The description below was written by a language model from this plasmid's Addgene catalogue record and pLannotate feature annotations shown in this document.]
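Description:
EBFP2-Kindlin2 is a mammalian expression plasmid of about 7 kb built on the EBFP2-C1 backbone, a C1-style fluorescent protein fusion vector. It is maintained in E. coli through a high-copy ColE1/pUC-type origin and selected with kanamycin. The resistance gene is the Tn5 aminoglycoside phosphotransferase (NeoR/KanR), placed behind both a bacterial bla promoter and the SV40 enhancer/early promoter and followed by the HSV TK polyadenylation signal. This single cassette therefore gives kanamycin resistance in bacteria and should also allow G418 selection of transfected mammalian cells. An f1 phage origin is also present. Short annotated fragments of ble, SV40 large T antigen and the bGH poly(A) signal appear to be backbone remnants rather than functional elements.

The payload is a fusion of the blue fluorescent protein EBFP2 to the N-terminus of wild-type human kindlin-2 (FERMT2), inserted by Gibson cloning. The CMV immediate early enhancer and promoter drive the EBFP2 coding sequence. This is followed by a remnant of the multiple cloning site and a short unannotated stretch, which presumably serve as a linker, then the FERMT2 open reading frame and the SV40 poly(A) signal. Kindlin-2 is a FERM-domain scaffolding protein that cooperates with talin to enhance integrin activation, binds phosphoinositide-rich membranes and is required for focal adhesion assembly. The blue tag allows the protein's localisation to be followed by fluorescence microscopy in live or fixed cells, alongside green or red markers. The associated work concerns kindlin's role in mechanosensitive activation and adhesion assembly of integrin β6, which fits use of this construct as the wild-type kindlin-2 expression and imaging reagent.
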