Addgene plasmid #242822: EBFP2-Kindlin2
Purpose: Encodes wildtype human kindlin2 and N-terminal EBFP2 tag
Depositing lab: Cheng-han Yu. Depositing organization: University of Hong Kong. Publication: Kindlin Regulates Mechanosensitive Activation and Adhesion Assembly of Integrin beta6. Lee WN, Li J, Chen NP, Yu CH. Adv Sci (Weinh). 2025 Jun 10:e01078. doi: 10.1002/advs.202501078. PubMed 40492509.
Backbone
  Vector backbone: EBFP2-C1
  Vector type: Mammalian Expression
Growth in bacteria
  Bacterial resistance: Kanamycin, 50 μg/mL
  Growth temperature: 37°C
  Growth strain: DH5alpha
  Copy number: High Copy
Gene/Insert
  Gene/Insert name: Kindlin2 (alt names: FERMT2; Fermitin family member 2 (FERMT2))
  Species: H. sapiens (human)
  Mutation: N/A
  Entrez Gene: FERMT2 (a.k.a. KIND2, MIG2, PLEKHC1, UNC112, UNC112B, mig-2)
  Cloning method: Gibson Cloning
Terms and licenses: Academic/Nonprofit Terms; Industry Terms: Not Available to Industry
How to cite: EBFP2-Kindlin2 was a gift from Cheng-han Yu (Addgene plasmid # 242822 ; http://n2t.net/addgene:242822 ; RRID:Addgene_242822)
